Addgene plasmid #236740: pET28a-His6-UROD-N367A
Purpose: Protein overexpression of human uroporphyrinogen decarboxylase N367A
Depositing lab: Christina Woo. Depositing organization: Harvard University. Publication: A method for the detection and enrichment of endogenous cereblon substrates. Lloyd HC, Li Y, Payne NC, Zhao Z, Xu W, Kroupova A, Zollman D, Long T, Kabir F, Chen M, Freeman R, Feng EY, Xi SY, Hsu YC, Ciulli A, Mazitschek R, Woo CM. Cell Chem Biol. 2025 Aug 5:S2451-9456(25)00225-9. doi: 10.1016/j.chembiol.2025.07.002. PubMed 40782806.
Backbone
  Vector backbone: pET28a
  Vector type: Bacterial Expression
Growth in bacteria
  Bacterial resistance: Kanamycin, 50 μg/mL
  Growth temperature: 37°C
  Growth strain: DH5alpha
  Copy number: Unknown
Gene/Insert
  Gene/Insert name: Uroporphyrinogen decarboxylase human N367A
  Species: H. sapiens (human)
  Mutation: N367A
  Entrez Gene: UROD (a.k.a. PCT, UPD)
  Tag / fusion protein: His6 (N terminal on insert)
Terms and licenses: Academic/Nonprofit Terms; Industry Terms: Not Available to Industry
How to cite: pET28a-His6-UROD-N367A was a gift from Christina Woo (Addgene plasmid # 236740 ; http://n2t.net/addgene:236740 ; RRID:Addgene_236740)
