[The description below was written by a language model from this plasmid's Addgene catalogue record and pLannotate feature annotations shown in this document.]
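Description:
pET28a-His6-UROD-N367A is a bacterial expression plasmid of about 6.4 kb built on the pET28a backbone for overproducing a point mutant of human uroporphyrinogen decarboxylase (UROD) in E. coli. It is selected with kanamycin through an aph(3')-Ia (KanR) gene and replicates from a ColE1/pMB1-type origin. The pBR322-derived bom region and the rop gene are also present, and rop normally holds such plasmids at a lower copy number, although the catalogue entry lists copy number as unknown. An f1 origin is also annotated, which in principle allows single-stranded DNA production. The short TcR, AmpR promoter, SET1 and YPB1 annotations are fragmentary matches to backbone sequence and do not appear to be functional parts of the design.

The expression cassette follows the standard pET arrangement. A T7 promoter is followed immediately by a lac operator and the T7 gene 10 ribosome binding site, then the UROD coding sequence, and finally a T7 terminator. The plasmid carries its own lacI gene, so the lac repressor keeps transcription off until it is relieved with IPTG or lactose. Expression also needs a host that supplies T7 RNA polymerase, whereas the listed DH5alpha strain serves for propagation. According to the catalogue, the insert carries an N-terminal His6 tag. The tag is not annotated separately in the feature table, but the gap between the ribosome binding site and the start of the UROD match is consistent with a leader sequence there, and it would allow metal-affinity purification. The insert carries the N367A substitution. UROD catalyses the decarboxylation of the four acetate groups of uroporphyrinogen-III to give coproporphyrinogen-III. The stated purpose is overexpression of the mutant protein, and the associated publication concerns detecting and enriching endogenous cereblon substrates. The record does not explain the specific rationale for the mutation.
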