Features (pLannotate 1.2.2; 18 found; start..end, strand, type, name):
    562..639     -  promoter       lacI promoter: lacI
    647..926     -  CDS            TcR (fragment): tetracycline efflux protein; tet; confers resistance to tetracycline
    948..966     +  promoter       T7 promoter: promoter for bacteriophage T7 RNA polymerase
    967..991     +  protein_bind   lac operator: The lac repressor binds to the lac operator to inhibit transcription in E. coli. This inhibition can be relieved by adding lactose or isopropyl-β-D-thiogalactopyranoside (IPTG). lac repressor encoded by lacI
   1006..1028    +  RBS            RBS: efficient ribosome binding site from bacteriophage T7 gene 10 (Olins and Rangwala, 1989)
   1102..2199    +  CDS            UROD: DCUP_HUMAN - Experimental evidence at protein level: Swiss-Prot protein existence level 1. Catalyzes the decarboxylation of four acetate groups of uroporphyrinogen-III to yield coproporphyrinogen-III. From Homo sapiens (Human).
   2223..2272    +  CDS            SET1 (fragment): solubility-enhancement tag derived from T7 phage gene 10B
   2280..2327    +  terminator     T7 terminator: transcription terminator for bacteriophage T7 RNA polymerase
   2364..2792    +  rep_origin     f1 ori (sequence partly withheld): f1 bacteriophage origin of replication; arrow indicates direction of (+) strand synthesis
   2845..2902    +  promoter       AmpR promoter (fragment): bla
   2911..3726    -  CDS            KanR: aminoglycoside phosphotransferase; aph(3')-Ia; confers resistance to kanamycin in bacteria or G418 (Geneticin®) in eukaryotes
   3848..4436    +  rep_origin     ori: high-copy-number ColE1/pMB1/pBR322/pUC origin of replication
   4622..4761    -  misc_feature   bom: basis of mobility region from pBR322
   4863..5054    -  CDS            rop: Rop protein, which maintains plasmids at low copy number; rop
   5071..5451    +  CDS            YPB1_ECOLX: Protein predicted: Swiss-Prot protein existence level 4. From Escherichia coli.
   5523..5814    -  CDS            TcR (fragment): tetracycline efflux protein; tet; confers resistance to tetracycline
   5829..5850    -  protein_bind   CAP binding site: CAP binding activates transcription in the presence of cAMP. E. coli catabolite activator protein
   5863..561     -  CDS            lacI (across the origin): lac repressor; lacI; The lac repressor binds to the lac operator to inhibit transcription in E. coli. This inhibition can be relieved by adding lactose or isopropyl-β-D-thiogalactopyranoside (IPTG).
>Addgene plasmid #236740 | pET28a-His6-UROD-N367A | addgene full sequence | sequence record 471113 | Addgene NGS Result
GCCCGCTAACAGCGCGATTTGCTGGTGACCCAATGCGACCAGATGCTCCACGCCCAGTCGCGTACCGTCT
TCATGGGAGAAAATAATACTGTTGATGGGTGTCTGGTCAGAGACATCAAGAAATAACGCCGGAACATTAG
TGCAGGCAGCTTCCACAGCAATGGCATCCTGGTCATCCAGCGGATAGTTAATGATCAGCCCACTGACGCG
TTGCGCGAGAAGATTGTGCACCGCCGCTTTACAGGCTTCGACGCCGCTTCGTTCTACCATCGACACCACC
ACGCTGGCACCCAGTTGATCGGCGCGAGATTTAATCGCCGCGACAATTTGCGACGGCGCGTGCAGGGCCA
GACTGGAGGTGGCAACGCCAATCAGCAACGACTGTTTGCCCGCCAGTTGTTGTGCCACGCGGTTGGGAAT
GTAATTCAGCTCCGCCATCGCCGCTTCCACTTTTTCCCGCGTTTTCGCAGAAACGTGGCTGGCCTGGTTC
ACCACGCGGGAAACGGTCTGATAAGAGACACCGGCATACTCTGCGACATCGTATAACGTTACTGGTTTCA
CATTCACCACCCTGAATTGACTCTCTTCCGGGCGCTATCATGCCATACCGCGAAAGGTTTTGCGCCATTC
GATGGTGTCCGGGATCTCGACGCTCTCCCTTATGCGACTCCTGCATTAGGAAGCAGCCCAGTAGTAGGTT
GAGGCCGTTGAGCACCGCCGCCGCAAGGAATGGTGCATGCAAGGAGATGGCGCCCAACAGTCCCCCGGCC
ACGGGGCCTGCCACCATACCCACGCCGAAACAAGCGCTCATGAGCCCGAAGTGGCGAGCCCGATCTTCCC
CATCGGTGATGTCGGCGATATAGGCGCCAGCAACCGCACCTGTGGCGCCGGTGATGCCGGCCACGATGCG
TCCGGCGTAGAGGATCGAGATCTCGATCCCGCGAAATTAATACGACTCACTATAGGGGAATTGTGAGCGG
ATAACAATTCCCCTCTAGAAATAATTTTGTTTAACTTTAAGAAGGAGATATACATATGCATCACCATCAC
CACCATTCGTCCGGAGTCGACTTAGGCACCGAGAATTTGTATTTTCAGAGCATGGAAGCGAACGGCCTTG
GCCCTCAAGGGTTTCCAGAGTTGAAAAACGATACCTTCCTTCGTGCAGCCTGGGGGGAAGAAACGGACTA
TACACCCGTGTGGTGTATGCGCCAGGCTGGCCGTTACCTTCCAGAGTTCCGCGAAACGCGTGCGGCGCAA
GATTTTTTTAGCACCTGCCGTTCTCCCGAGGCGTGCTGCGAATTGACTCTTCAGCCGTTACGCCGTTTTC
CACTTGATGCGGCGATCATCTTCAGCGACATTTTGGTAGTCCCTCAAGCTCTGGGTATGGAGGTAACGAT
GGTTCCAGGGAAGGGGCCGTCCTTTCCAGAACCACTGCGCGAAGAGCAGGACTTGGAACGCTTGCGTGAC
CCGGAGGTGGTGGCGTCCGAGCTGGGGTATGTCTTCCAGGCTATTACCCTTACACGCCAGCGTCTTGCGG
GACGTGTTCCTCTGATTGGATTTGCTGGAGCACCATGGACTCTTATGACCTACATGGTAGAGGGAGGAGG
CAGCTCTACTATGGCCCAGGCAAAACGCTGGTTGTACCAACGTCCACAAGCGTCGCACCAATTGTTACGC
ATTCTGACCGATGCCTTGGTGCCTTATCTTGTGGGTCAGGTCGTCGCAGGTGCGCAGGCCTTGCAGTTAT
TTGAGTCACACGCAGGTCACCTTGGACCACAGCTGTTTAACAAATTTGCTCTGCCCTATATCCGTGATGT
GGCCAAGCAAGTTAAGGCCCGTTTGCGCGAGGCGGGTCTTGCACCAGTACCTATGATCATCTTTGCCAAG
GATGGGCACTTCGCCTTGGAGGAATTGGCACAGGCAGGCTACGAAGTAGTTGGGCTTGACTGGACGGTAG
CCCCGAAGAAAGCTCGTGAGTGCGTGGGGAAGACGGTTACATTGCAGGGGAATCTGGACCCCTGTGCTTT
ATATGCTAGCGAAGAGGAAATCGGTCAACTTGTCAAACAAATGTTGGACGACTTTGGTCCACATCGCTAT
ATCGCAAATCTTGGCCATGGACTGTACCCGGATATGGATCCAGAGCACGTAGGCGCATTCGTTGATGCCG
TCCATAAGCACTCCCGTTTACTGCGCCAAGCTTAAAGGTGGATACGGATCCGGCTGCTAACAAAGCCCGA
AAGGAAGCTGAGTTGGCTGCTGCCACCGCTGAGCAATAACTAGCATAACCCCTTGGGGCCTCTAAACGGG
TCTTGAGGGGTTTTTTGCTGAAAGGAGGAACTATATCCGGATTGGCGAATGGG
[124 nt withheld, positions 2364-2487]
C
[91 nt withheld, positions 2489-2579]
A
[49 nt withheld, positions 2581-2629]
CCTTTGACGTTGGAGTCCACGTTCTTT
[37 nt withheld, positions 2657-2693]
ACCCTATCTCGGTCTATTCTTTTGATTTATAAGGGATTTTGCCGATTTCGGCCTATTGGTTAAAAAATGA
GCTGATTTAACAAAAATTTAACGCGAATTTTAACAAAATATTAACGCTTACAATTTAGGTGGCACTTTTC
GGGGAAATGTGCGCGGAACCCCTATTTGTTTATTTTTCTAAATACATTCAAATATGTATCCGCTCATGAA
TTAATTCTTAGAAAAACTCATCGAGCATCAAATGAAACTGCAATTTATTCATATCAGGATTATCAATACC
ATATTTTTGAAAAAGCCGTTTCTGTAATGAAGGAGAAAACTCACCGAGGCAGTTCCATAGGATGGCAAGA
TCCTGGTATCGGTCTGCGATTCCGACTCGTCCAACATCAATACAACCTATTAATTTCCCCTCGTCAAAAA
TAAGGTTATCAAGTGAGAAATCACCATGAGTGACGACTGAATCCGGTGAGAATGGCAAAAGTTTATGCAT
TTCTTTCCAGACTTGTTCAACAGGCCAGCCATTACGCTCGTCATCAAAATCACTCGCATCAACCAAACCG
TTATTCATTCGTGATTGCGCCTGAGCGAGACGAAATACGCGATCGCTGTTAAAAGGACAATTACAAACAG
GAATCGAATGCAACCGGCGCAGGAACACTGCCAGCGCATCAACAATATTTTCACCTGAATCAGGATATTC
TTCTAATACCTGGAATGCTGTTTTCCCGGGGATCGCAGTGGTGAGTAACCATGCATCATCAGGAGTACGG
ATAAAATGCTTGATGGTCGGAAGAGGCATAAATTCCGTCAGCCAGTTTAGTCTGACCATCTCATCTGTAA
CATCATTGGCAACGCTACCTTTGCCATGTTTCAGAAACAACTCTGGCGCATCGGGCTTCCCATACAATCG
ATAGATTGTCGCACCTGATTGCCCGACATTATCGCGAGCCCATTTATACCCATATAAATCAGCATCCATG
TTGGAATTTAATCGCGGCCTAGAGCAAGACGTTTCCCGTTGAATATGGCTCATAACACCCCTTGTATTAC
TGTTTATGTAAGCAGACAGTTTTATTGTTCATGACCAAAATCCCTTAACGTGAGTTTTCGTTCCACTGAG
CGTCAGACCCCGTAGAAAAGATCAAAGGATCTTCTTGAGATCCTTTTTTTCTGCGCGTAATCTGCTGCTT
GCAAACAAAAAAACCACCGCTACCAGCGGTGGTTTGTTTGCCGGATCAAGAGCTACCAACTCTTTTTCCG
AAGGTAACTGGCTTCAGCAGAGCGCAGATACCAAATACTGTCCTTCTAGTGTAGCCGTAGTTAGGCCACC
ACTTCAAGAACTCTGTAGCACCGCCTACATACCTCGCTCTGCTAATCCTGTTACCAGTGGCTGCTGCCAG
TGGCGATAAGTCGTGTCTTACCGGGTTGGACTCAAGACGATAGTTACCGGATAAGGCGCAGCGGTCGGGC
TGAACGGGGGGTTCGTGCACACAGCCCAGCTTGGAGCGAACGACCTACACCGAACTGAGATACCTACAGC
GTGAGCTATGAGAAAGCGCCACGCTTCCCGAAGGGAGAAAGGCGGACAGGTATCCGGTAAGCGGCAGGGT
CGGAACAGGAGAGCGCACGAGGGAGCTTCCAGGGGGAAACGCCTGGTATCTTTATAGTCCTGTCGGGTTT
CGCCACCTCTGACTTGAGCGTCGATTTTTGTGATGCTCGTCAGGGGGGCGGAGCCTATGGAAAAACGCCA
GCAACGCGGCCTTTTTACGGTTCCTGGCCTTTTGCTGGCCTTTTGCTCACATGTTCTTTCCTGCGTTATC
CCCTGATTCTGTGGATAACCGTATTACCGCCTTTGAGTGAGCTGATACCGCTCGCCGCAGCCGAACGACC
GAGCGCAGCGAGTCAGTGAGCGAGGAAGCGGAAGAGCGCCTGATGCGGTATTTTCTCCTTACGCATCTGT
GCGGTATTTCACACCGCAATGGTGCACTCTCAGTACAATCTGCTCTGATGCCGCATAGTTAAGCCAGTAT
ACACTCCGCTATCGCTACGTGACTGGGTCATGGCTGCGCCCCGACACCCGCCAACACCCGCTGACGCGCC
CTGACGGGCTTGTCTGCTCCCGGCATCCGCTTACAGACAAGCTGTGACCGTCTCCGGGAGCTGCATGTGT
CAGAGGTTTTCACCGTCATCACCGAAACGCGCGAGGCAGCTGCGGTAAAGCTCATCAGCGTGGTCGTGAA
GCGATTCACAGATGTCTGCCTGTTCATCCGCGTCCAGCTCGTTGAGTTTCTCCAGAAGCGTTAATGTCTG
GCTTCTGATAAAGCGGGCCATGTTAAGGGCGGTTTTTTCCTGTTTGGTCACTGATGCCTCCGTGTAAGGG
GGATTTCTGTTCATGGGGGTAATGATACCGATGAAACGAGAGAGGATGCTCACGATACGGGTTACTGATG
ATGAACATGCCCGGTTACTGGAACGTTGTGAGGGTAAACAACTGGCGGTATGGATGCGGCGGGACCAGAG
AAAAATCACTCAGGGTCAATGCCAGCGCTTCGTTAATACAGATGTAGGTGTTCCACAGGGTAGCCAGCAG
CATCCTGCGATGCAGATCCGGAACATAATGGTGCAGGGCGCTGACTTCCGCGTTTCCAGACTTTACGAAA
CACGGAAACCGAAGACCATTCATGTTGTTGCTCAGGTCGCAGACGTTTTGCAGCAGCAGTCGCTTCACGT
TCGCTCGCGTATCGGTGATTCATTCTGCTAACCAGTAAGGCAACCCCGCCAGCCTAGCCGGGTCCTCAAC
GACAGGAGCACGATCATGCGCACCCGTGGGGCCGCCATGCCGGCGATAATGGCCTGCTTCTCGCCGAAAC
GTTTGGTGGCGGGACCAGTGACGAAGGCTTGAGCGAGGGCGTGCAAGATTCCGAATACCGCAAGCGACAG
GCCGATCATCGTCGCGCTCCAGCGAAAGCGGTCCTCGCCGAAAATGACCCAGAGCGCTGCCGGCACCTGT
CCTACGAGTTGCATGATAAAGAAGACAGTCATAAGTGCGGCGACGATAGTCATGCCCCGCGCCCACCGGA
AGGAGCTGACTGGGTTGAAGGCTCTCAAGGGCATCGGTCGAGATCCCGGTGCCTAATGAGTGAGCTAACT
TACATTAATTGCGTTGCGCTCACTGCCCGCTTTCCAGTCGGGAAACCTGTCGTGCCAGCTGCATTAATGA
ATCGGCCAACGCGCGGGGAGAGGCGGTTTGCGTATTGGGCGCCAGGGTGGTTTTTCTTTTCACCAGTGAG
ACGGGCAACAGCTGATTGCCCTTCACCGCCTGGCCCTGAGAGAGTTGCAGCAAGCGGTCCACGCTGGTTT
GCCCCAGCAGGCGAAAATCCTGTTTGATGGTGGTTAACGGCGGGATATAACATGAGCTGTCTTCGGTATC
GTCGTATCCCACTACCGAGATATCCGCACCAACGCGCAGCCCGGACTCGGTAATGGCGCGCATTGCGCCC
AGCGCCATCTGATCGTTGGCAACCAGCATCGCAGTGGGAACGATGCCCTCATTCAGCATTTGCATGGTTT
GTTGAAAACCGGACATGGCACTCCAGTCGCCTTCCCGTTCCGCTATCGGCTGAATTTGATTGCGAGTGAG
ATATTTATGCCAGCCAGCCAGACGCAGACGCGCCGAGACAGAACTTAATGG
